Addgene plasmid #129685: pYPQ141-ZmUbi-RZ-Aac
Purpose: (Empty backbone) Gateway entry clone with sgRNA under ZmUbi promoter
Depositing lab: Yiping Qi. Depositing organization: University of Maryland, College Park. Publication: CRISPR-Cas12b enables efficient plant genome engineering. Ming M, Ren Q, Pan C, He Y, Zhang Y, Liu S, Zhong Z, Wang J, Malzahn AA, Wu J, Zheng X, Zhang Y, Qi Y. Nat Plants. 2020 Mar;6(3):202-208. doi: 10.1038/s41477-020-0614-6. Epub 2020 Mar 9. PubMed 32170285.
Backbone
  Vector backbone: pYPQ104
  Vector type: Plant Expression, CRISPR
Growth in bacteria
  Bacterial resistance: Spectinomycin, 50 μg/mL
  Growth temperature: 37°C
  Growth strain: DH5alpha
  Copy number: High Copy
Gene/Insert
  Gene/Insert name: Empty backbone
Terms and licenses: Academic/Nonprofit Terms; Industry Terms: Not Available to Industry
How to cite: pYPQ141-ZmUbi-RZ-Aac was a gift from Yiping Qi (Addgene plasmid # 129685 ; http://n2t.net/addgene:129685 ; RRID:Addgene_129685)
