[The description below was written by a language model from this plasmid's Addgene catalogue record and pLannotate feature annotations shown in this document.]
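Description:
pYPQ141-ZmUbi-RZ-Aac is a Gateway entry clone built on the pYPQ104 backbone and catalogued as an empty-backbone plant expression/CRISPR vector for delivering a single guide RNA under the maize ubiquitin (ZmUbi) promoter. It is maintained in E. coli as a high-copy plasmid through a ColE1/pUC-type origin and is selected with spectinomycin via the aadA (SmR) aminoglycoside adenylyltransferase gene. Short remnants of a gentamicin resistance gene, a class 1 integron Pc promoter, lacI and lacZα are also annotated, but these appear only as fragments and are presumably backbone leftovers. The rrnB T1 and T2 terminators lie next to one of the recombination sites, as is usual in entry vectors to insulate the cassette from bacterial read-through.

The functional cassette lies between Gateway recombination sites: one annotated as attL2, and a second annotated as an attL1 fragment overlapping an attB5 core. This pattern may reflect a MultiSite-type attL5 site, although the record does not say so. Within it, the maize polyubiquitin promoter, a strong Pol II promoter widely used in monocots, runs across the sequence origin and is followed by a hammerhead ribozyme fragment derived from the tobacco ringspot virus satellite RNA. The "RZ" in the name fits a ribozyme-processing design, in which self-cleaving ribozymes trim a Pol II transcript to release a guide RNA with defined ends. "Aac", together with the associated Cas12b plant genome engineering work, suggests a guide scaffold for an AacCas12b nuclease, but neither a scaffold nor a second ribozyme is annotated in the feature table. As deposited it carries no targeting sequence. Users would insert a spacer and then combine the cassette by LR recombination with a nuclease entry clone into a plant destination vector.
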