Features (pLannotate 1.2.2; 15 found; start..end, strand, type, name):
   1158..1178    -  protein_bind   attB5: mutant version of attB; core recombination site for the Gateway® BP reaction BP Clonase™
   1169..1252    -  protein_bind   attL1 (fragment): mutant version of attL; recombination site for the Gateway® LR reaction LR Clonase™
   1268..1304    +  CDS            lacZα (fragment): LacZα fragment of β-galactosidase; lacZ fragment
   1351..1394    -  terminator     rrnB T1 terminator: Escherichia coli rrnB; transcription terminator T1 from the E. coli rrnB gene
   1526..1553    +  terminator     rrnB T2 terminator: transcription terminator T2 from the E. coli rrnB gene
   1608..1700    -  CDS            lacI (fragment): lac repressor; lacI; The lac repressor binds to the lac operator to inhibit transcription in E. coli. This inhibition can be relieved by adding lactose or isopropyl-β-D-thiogalactopyranoside (IPTG).
   1883..2471    -  rep_origin     ori: high-copy-number ColE1/pMB1/pBR322/pUC origin of replication
   2564..3355    -  CDS            SmR: aminoglycoside adenylyltransferase (Murphy, 1985); aadA; confers resistance to spectinomycin and streptomycin
   3362..3418    -  CDS            GmR (fragment): gentamycin acetyltransferase; aacC1; confers resistance to gentamycin
   3594..3617    -  promoter       Pc promoter (fragment): intI1 (promoter lies within the coding sequence); class 1 integron promoter
   3807..3825    +  promoter       T7 promoter: promoter for bacteriophage T7 RNA polymerase
   3842..3860    +  promoter       T7 promoter: promoter for bacteriophage T7 RNA polymerase
   3878..3977    +  protein_bind   attL2: mutant version of attL; recombination site for the Gateway® LR reaction LR Clonase™
   4202..4225    -  misc_RNA       sTRSV HHRz (fragment): hammerhead ribozyme from the tobacco ringspot virus satellite RNA (Khvorova et al., 2003)
   4238..1137    -  promoter       Ubi promoter (across the origin): maize polyubiquitin gene promoter
>Addgene plasmid #129685 | pYPQ141-ZmUbi-RZ-Aac | addgene full sequence | sequence record 255111 | Addgene NGS Result
AGTTAGCAATCAGAACGTGTCTGACGTACAGGTCGCATCCGTGTACGAACGCTAGCAGCACGGATCTAAC
ACAAACACGGATCTAACACAAACATGAACAGAAGTAGAACTACCGGGCCCTAACCATGGACCGGAACGCC
GATCTAGAGAAGGTAGAGAGGGGGGGGGGGGGGAGGACGAGCGGCGTACCTTGAAGCGGAGGTGCCGACG
GGTGGATTTGGGGGAGATCTGGTTGTGTGTGTGTGCGCTCCGAACAACACGAGGTTGGGGAAAGAGGGTG
TGGAGGGGGTGTCTATTTATTACGGCGGGCGAGGAAGGGAAAGCGAAGGAGCGGTGGGAAAGGAATCCCC
CGTAGCTGCCGGTGCCGTGAGAGGAGGAGGAGGCCGCCTGCCGTGCCGGCTCACGTCTGCCGCTCCGCCA
CGCAATTTCTGGATGCCGACAGCGGAGCAAGTCCAACGGTGGAGCGGAACTCTCGAGAGGGGTCCAGAGG
CAGCGACAGAGATGCCGTGCCGTCTGCTTCGCTTGGCCCGACGCGACGCTGCTGGTTCGCTGGTTGGTGT
CCGTTAGACTCGTCGACGGCGTTTAACAGGCTGGCATTATCTACTCGAAACAAGAAAAATGTTTCCTTAG
TTTTTTTAATTTCTTAAAGGGTATTTGTTTAATTTTTAGTCACTTTATTTTATTCTATTTTATATCTAAA
TTATTAAATAAAAAAACTAAAATAGAGTTTTAGTTTTCTTAATTTAGAGGCTAAAATAGAATAAAATAGA
TGTACTAAAAAAATTAGTCTATAAAAACCATTAACCCTAAACCCTAAATGGATGTACTAATAAAATGGAT
GAAGTATTATATAGGTGAAGCTATTTGCAAAAAAAAAGGAGAACACATGCACACTAAAAAGATAAAACTG
TAGAGTCCTGTTGTCAAAATACTCAATTGTCCTTTAGACCATGTCTAACTGTTCATTTATATGATTCTCT
AAAACACTGATATTATTGTAGTACTATAGATTATATTATTCGTAGAGTAAAGTTTAAATATATGTATAAA
GATAGATAAACTGCACTTCAAACAAGTGTGACAAAAAAAATATGTGGTAATTTTTTATAACTTAGACATG
CAATGCTCATTATCTCTCTAGAGGGAACGCCATGGGGCAACTTTTGTATACAAAGTTGGCATTATAAAAA
AGCATTGCTCATCAATTTGTTGCAACGAACAGGTCACTATCAGTCAAAATAAAATCATTATTGGGCCCGA
GCTTAAGACTGGCCGTCGTTTTACAACGTCGTGACTGGGAAAACATCCATGCAAGCGTTAACGCGAGAGT
AGGGAACTGCCAGGCATCAAATAAAACGAAAGGCTCAGTCGGAAGACTGGGCCTTTCGTTTTATCTGTTG
TTTGTCGGTGAACGCTCTCCTGAGTAGGACAAATCCGCCGGGAGCGGATTTGAACGTTGTGAAGCAACGG
CCCGGAGGGTGGCGGGCAGGACGCCCGCCATAAACTGCCAGGCATCAAACTAAGCAGAAGGCCATCCTGA
CGGATGGCCTTTTTGCGTTTCTACAAACTCTTCCTGGCTCGCGGTACGCGTATTAATTGCGTTGCGCTCA
CTGCCCGCTTTCCAGTCGGGAAACCTGTCGTGCCAGCTGCATTAATGAATCGGCCAACGCGCGGGGAGAG
GCGGTTTGCGTATTGGGCGCTCTTCCGCTTCCTCGCTCACTGACTCGCTGCGCTCGGTCGTTCGGCTGCG
GCGAGCGGTATCAGCTCACTCAAAGGCGGTAATACGGTTATCCACAGAATCAGGGGATAACGCAGGAAAG
AACATGTGAGCAAAAGGCCAGCAAAAGGCCAGGAACCGTAAAAAGGCCGCGTTGCTGGCGTTTTTCCATA
GGCTCCGCCCCCCTGACGAGCATCACAAAAATCGACGCTCAAGTCAGAGGTGGCGAAACCCGACAGGACT
ATAAAGATACCAGGCGTTTCCCCCTGGAAGCTCCCTCGTGCGCTCTCCTGTTCCGACCCTGCCGCTTACC
GGATACCTGTCCGCCTTTCTCCCTTCGGGAAGCGTGGCGCTTTCTCATAGCTCACGCTGTAGGTATCTCA
GTTCGGTGTAGGTCGTTCGCTCCAAGCTGGGCTGTGTGCACGAACCCCCCGTTCAGCCCGACCGCTGCGC
CTTATCCGGTAACTATCGTCTTGAGTCCAACCCGGTAAGACACGACTTATCGCCACTGGCAGCAGCCACT
GGTAACAGGATTAGCAGAGCGAGGTATGTAGGCGGTGCTACAGAGTTCTTGAAGTGGTGGCCTAACTACG
GCTACACTAGAAGAACAGTATTTGGTATCTGCGCTCTGCTGAAGCCAGTTACCTTCGGAAAAAGAGTTGG
TAGCTCTTGATCCGGCAAACAAACCACCGCTGGTAGCGGTGGTTTTTTTGTTTGCAAGCAGCAGATTACG
CGCAGAAAAAAAGGATCTCAAGAAGATCCTTTGATCTTTTCTACGGGGTCTGACGCTCAGTGGAACGACG
CGTAACTCACGTTAAGGGATTTTGGTCATGGGTGGCTCGAGGGTTATTTGCCGACTACCTTGGTGATCTC
GCCTTTCACGTAGTGGACAAATTCTTCCAACTGATCTGCGCGCGAGGCCAAGCGATCTTCTTCTTGTCCA
AGATAAGCCTGTCTAGCTTCAAGTATGACGGGCTGATACTGGGCCGGCAGGCGCTCCATTGCCCAGTCGG
CAGCGACATCCTTCGGCGCGATTTTGCCGGTTACTGCGCTGTACCAAATGCGGGACAACGTAAGCACTAC
ATTTCGCTCATCGCCAGCCCAGTCGGGCGGCGAGTTCCATAGCGTTAAGGTTTCATTTAGCGCCTCAAAT
AGATCCTGTTCAGGAACCGGATCAAAGAGTTCCTCCGCCGCTGGACCTACCAAGGCAACGCTATGTTCTC
TTGCTTTTGTCAGCAAGATAGCCAGATCAATGTCGATCGTGGCTGGCTCGAAGATACCTGCAAGAATGTC
ATTGCGCTGCCATTCTCCAAATTGCAGTTCGCGCTTAGCTGGATAACGCCACGGAATGATGTCGTCGTGC
ACAACAATGGTGACTTCTACAGCGCGGAGAATCTCGCTCTCTCCAGGGGAAGCCGAAGTTTCCAAAAGGT
CGTTGATCAAAGCTCGCCGCGTTGTTTCATCAAGCCTTACGGTCACCGTAACCAGCAAATCAATATCACT
GTGTGGCTTCAGGCCGCCATCCACTGCGGAGCCGTACAAATGTACGGCCAGCAACGTCGGTTCGAGATGG
CGCTCGATGACGCCAACTACCTCTGATAGTTGAGTCGATACTTCGGCGATCACCGCTTCCCTCATAATGT
TTAACTTTGTTTTAGGGCGACTGCCCTGCTGCGTAACATCGTTGCTGCTCCATAACATCAAACATCGACC
CACGGCGTAACGCGCTTGCTGCTTGGATGCCCGAGGCATAGACTGTACCCCAAAAAAACAGTCATAACAA
GCCATGAAAACCGCCACTGCGCCGTTACCACCGCTGCGTTCGGTCAAGGTTCTGGACCAGTTGCGTGAGC
GCATACGCTACTTGCATTACAGCTTACGAACCGAACAGGCTTATGTCCACTGGGTTCGTGCCTTCATCCG
TTTCCACGGTGTGCGTCACCCGGCAACCTTGGGTAGCAGCGAAGTCGAGGCATTTCTGTCCTGGCTGGTC
CAGAGGAGGCATGATGATATATTTTTATCTTGTGCAATGTAACATCAGAGATTTTGAGACACGGGCCAGA
GCTGCCAGGAAACAGCTATGACCATGTAATACGACTCACTATAGGGGATGCTATGACCATGTAATACGAC
TCACTATAGGGGATATCAGCTGGATGGCAAATAATGATTTTATTTTGACTGATAGTGACCTGTTCGTTGC
AACAAATTGATGAGCAATTATTTTTTATAATGCCAACTTTGTACAAGAAAGCTGGGTCGAATTCCGGCCG
GGTACCGTCCCATTCGCCATGCCGAAGCATGTTGCCCAGCCGGCGCCAGCGAGGAGGCTGGGACCATGCC
GGCCAGAGACGCCGCGGTCAGACTGAGCTCCGTCTCGTGCCACTTCTCAGATTTGAGAAGCTCAACGGGC
TTTGCCACCTGGAAAGTGGCCATTGGCACACCCGTTGAAAAATTCTGTCCTCTAGACCGACGAGCTTACT
CGTTTCGTCCTCACGGACTCATCAGGGTCTAGGATCCCTGCAGAAGTAACACCAAACAACAGGGTGAGCA
TCGACAAAAGAAACAGTACCAAGCAAATAAATAGCGTATGAAGGCAGGGCTAAAAAAATCCACATATAGC
TGCTGCATATGCCATCATCCAAGTATATCAAGATCAAAATAATTATAAAACATACTTGTTTATTATAATA
GATAGGTACTCAAGGTTAGAGCATATGAATAGATGCTGCATATGCCATCATGTATATGCATCAGTAAAAC
CCACATCAACATGTATACCTATCCTAGATCGATATTTCCATCCATCTTAAACTCGTAACTATGAAGATGT
ATGACACACACATACAGTTCCAAAATTAATAAATACACCAGGTAGTTTGAAACAGTATTCTACTCCGATC
TAGAACGAATGAACGACCGCCCAACCACACCACATCATCACAACCAAGCGAACAAAAAGCATCTCTGTAT
ATGCATCAGTAAAACCCGCATCAACATGTATACCTATCCTAGATCGATATTTCCATCCATCATCTTCAAT
TCGTAACTATGAATATGTATGGCACACACATACAGATCCAAAATTAATAAATCCACCAGGTAGTTTGAAA
CAGAATTAATTCTACTCCGATCTAGAACGACCGCCCAACCAGACCACATCATCACAACCAAGACAAAAAA
AAGCATGAAAAGATGACCCGACAAACAAGTGCACGGCATATATTGAAATAAAGGAAAAGGGCAAACCAAA
CCCTATGCAACGAAACAAAAAAAATCATGAAATCGATCCCGTCTGCGGAACGGCTAGAGCCATCCCAGGA
TTCCCCAAAGAGAAACACTGGCA
